>Addgene plasmid #110387 | pQC V5 mKO2 HuR.wt IRES Puro | depositor full sequence | sequence record 207774 | pQC V5 mKO2 HuR.wt IRES Puro sequence 8696 bps
TCCGCGTTACATAACTTACGGTAAATGGCCCGCCTGGCTGACCGCCCAACGACCCCCGCCCATTGACGTC
AATAATGACGTATGTTCCCATAGTAACGCCAATAGGGACTTTCCATTGACGTCAATGGGTGGAGTATTTA
CGGTAAACTGCCCACTTGGCAGTACATCAAGTGTATCATATGCCAAGTACGCCCCCTATTGACGTCAATG
ACGGTAAATGGCCCGCTCTGGCATTATGCCCAGTACATGACCTTATGGGACTTTCCTACTTGGCAGTACA
TCTACGTATTAGTCATCGCTATTACCATGGTGATGCGGTTTTGGCAGTACATCAATGGGCGTGGATAGCG
GTTTGACTCACGGGGATTTCCAAGTCTCCACCCCATTGACGTCAATGGGAGTTTGTTTTGGCACCAAAAT
CAACGGGACTTTCCAAAATGTCGTAACAACTCCGCCCCATTGACGCAAATGGGCGGTAGGCGTGTACGGT
GGGAGGTCTATATAAGCAGAGCTCAATAAAAGAGCCCACAACCCCTCACTCGGCGCGCCAGTCTTCCGAT
AGACTGCGTCGCCCGGGTACCCGTATTCCCAATAAAGCCTCTTGCTGTTTGCATCCGAATCGTGGTCTCG
CTGTTCCTTGGGAGGGTCTCCTCTGAGTGATTGACTACCCACGACGGGGGTCTTTCATTTGGGGGCTCGT
CCGGGATTTGGAGACCCCTGCCCAGGGACCACCGACCCACCACCGGGAGGTAAGCTGGCCAGCAACTTAT
CTGTGTCTGTCCGATTGTCTAGTGTCTATGTTTGATGTTATGCGCCTGCGTCTGTACTAGTTAGCTAACT
AGCTCTGTATCTGGCGGACCCGTGGTGGAACTGACGAGTTCTGAACACCCGGCCGCAACCCTGGGAGACG
TCCCAGGGACTTTGGGGGCCGTTTTTGTGGCCCGACCTGAGGAAGGGAGTCGATGTGGAATCCGACCCCG
TCAGGATATGTGGTTCTGGTAGGAGACGAGAACCTAAAACAGTTCCCGCCTCCGTCTGAATTTTTGCTTT
CGGTTTGGAACCGAAGCCGCGCGTCTTGTCTGCTGCAGCGCTGCAGCATCGTTCTGTGTTGTCTCTGTCT
GACTGTGTTTCTGTATTTGTCTGAAAATTAGGGCCAGACTGTTACCACTCCCTTAAGTTTGACCTTAGGT
CACTGGAAAGATGTCGAGCGGATCGCTCACAACCAGTCGGTAGATGTCAAGAAGAGACGTTGGGTTACCT
TCTGCTCTGCAGAATGGCCAACCTTTAACGTCGGATGGCCGCGAGACGGCACCTTTAACCGAGACCTCAT
CACCCAGGTTAAGATCAAGGTCTTTTCACCTGGCCCGCATGGACACCCAGACCAGGTCCCCTACATCGTG
ACCTGGGAAGCCTTGGCTTTTGACCCCCCTCCCTGGGTCAAGCCCTTTGTACACCCTAAGCCTCCGCCTC
CTCTTCCTCCATCCGCCCCGTCTCTCCCCCTTGAACCTCCTCGTTCGACCCCGCCTCGATCCTCCCTTTA
TCCAGCCCTCACTCCTTCTCTAGGCGCCGGAATTGAAGATCTGGGGGATCGATCCTCTAGAGTCCGTTAC
ATAACTTACGGTAAATGGCCCGCCTGGCTGACCGCCCAACGACCCCCGCCCATTGACGTCAATAATGACG
TATGTTCCCATAGTAACGCCAATAGGGACTTTCCATTGACGTCAATGGGTGGAGTATTTACGGTAAACTG
CCCACTTGGCAGTACATCAAGTGTATCATATGCCAAGTACGCCCCCTATTGACGTCAATGACGGTAAATG
GCCCGCCTGGCATTATGCCCAGTACATGACCTTATGGGACTTTCCTACTTGGCAGTACATCTACGTATTA
GTCATCGCTATTACCATGGTGATGCGGTTTTGGCAGTACATCAATGGGCGTGAATAGCGGTTTGACTCAC
GGGGATTTCCAAGTCTCCACCCCATTGACGTCAATGGGAGTTTGTTTTGGCACCAAAATCAACGGGACTT
TCCAAAATGTCGTAACAACTCCGCCCCATTGACGCAAATGGGCGGTAGGCGTGTACGGTGGGAGGTCTAT
ATAAGCAGAGCTCGTTTAGTGAACCGTCAGATCGCCTGGAGACGCCATCCACGCTGTTTTGACCTCCATA
GAAGACACCGGGACCGATCCAGCCTCCGCGGCCGGGAACGGTGCATTGGAACGGACCTGCAGGAATTGAT
CCGCGGCCGCACCGGGGATCACCATGGGTAAGCCTATCCCTAACCCTCTCCTCGGTCTCGATTCTACGGG
ATCTACCATGGTGAGCGTGATCAAGCCCGAGATGAAGATGAGGTACTACATGGACGGCTCCGTCAATGGG
CATGAGTTCACAATCGAGGGTGAGGGCACAGGCAGACCTTACGAGGGACATCAGGAGATGACACTGCGCG
TCACAATGGCCGAGGGCGGGCCAATGCCTTTCGCCTTCGACCTGGTGTCCCACGTGTTCTGTTACGGCCA
CAGAGTTTTTACCAAGTACCCAGAAGAGATCCCAGACTATTTCAAGCAGGCCTTTCCTGAGGGCCTGTCC
TGGGAGAGGTCCCTGGAGTTCGAGGACGGCGGCTCCGCCTCCGTGAGCGCCCACATCAGCCTGAGGGGCA
ACACCTTCTACCACAAGTCCAAGTTCACCGGCGTGAACTTCCCCGCCGACGGCCCCATCATGCAGAACCA
GAGCGTGGACTGGGAGCCCTCCACCGAGAAGATCACCGCCAGCGACGGCGTGCTGAAGGGCGACGTGACC
ATGTACCTGAAGCTGGAGGGCGGCGGCAACCACAAGTGCCAGATGAAGACCACCTACAAGGCCGCCAAGG
AGATCCTGGAGATGCCCGGCGACCACTACATCGGCCACAGGCTGGTGAGGAAGACCGAGGGCAACATCAC
CGAGCAGGTGGAGGACGCCGTGGCCCACTCCGGTGGCGGAGGCTCGGGCGGAGGTGGGTCGGGATCCGGT
TCTAGAGCCACCGGTATGTCTAATGGTTATGAAGACCACATGGCCGAAGACTGCAGGGGTGACATCGGGA
GAACGAATTTGATCGTCAACTACCTCCCTCAGAACATGACCCAGGATGAGTTACGAAGCCTGTTCAGCAG
CATTGGTGAAGTTGAATCTGCAAAACTTATTCGGGATAAAGTAGCAGGACACAGCTTGGGCTATGGCTTT
GTGAACTACGTGACCGCGAAGGATGCAGAGAGAGCGATCAACACGCTGAACGGCTTGAGGCTCCAGTCAA
AAACCATTAAGGTGTCGTATGCTCGCCCGAGCTCAGAGGTGATCAAAGACGCCAACTTGTACATCAGCGG
GCTCCCGCGGACCATGACCCAGAAGGACGTAGAAGACATGTTCTCTCGGTTTGGGCGGATCATCAACTCG
CGGGTCCTCGTGGATCAGACTACAGGTTTGTCCAGAGGGGTTGCGTTTATCCGGTTTGACAAACGGTCGG
AGGCAGAAGAGGCAATTACCAGTTTCAATGGTCATAAACCCCCAGGTTCCTCTGAGCCCATCACAGTGAA
GTTTGCAGCCAACCCCAACCAGAACAAAAACGTGGCACTCCTCTCGCAGCTGTACCACTCGCCAGCGCGA
CGGTTCGGAGGCCCCGTTCACCACCAGGCGCAGAGATTCAGGTTCTCCCCCATGGGCGTCGATCACATGA
GCGGGCTCTCTGGCGTCAACGTGCCAGGAAACGCCTCCTCCGGCTGGTGCATTTTCATCTACAACCTGGG
GCAGGATGCCGACGAGGGGATCCTCTGGCAGATGTTTGGGCCGTTTGGTGCCGTCACCAATGTGAAAGTG
ATCCGCGACTTCAACACCAACAAGTGCAAAGGGTTTGGCTTTGTGACCATGACAAACTATGAAGAAGCCG
CGATGGCCATAGCCAGCCTGAACGGCTACCGCCTGGGGGACAAAATCTTACAGGTTTCCTTCAAAACCAA
CAAGTCCCACAAATAAGAATTCTGATTAATTCCGCCCCTCTCCCTCCCCCCCCCCTAACGTTACTGGCCG
AAGCCGCTTGGAATAAGGCCGGTGTGCGTTTGTCTATATGTTATTTTCCACCATATTGCCGTCTTTTGGC
AATGTGAGGGCCCGGAAACCTGGCCCTGTCTTCTTGACGAGCATTCCTAGGGGTCTTTCCCCTCTCGCCA
AAGGAATGCAAGGTCTGTTGAATGTCGTGAAGGAAGCAGTTCCTCTGGAAGCTTCTTGAAGACAAACAAC
GTCTGTAGCGACCCTTTGCAGGCAGCGGAACCCCCCACCTGGCGACAGGTGCCTCTGCGGCCAAAAGCCA
CGTGTATAAGATACACCTGCAAAGGCGGCACAACCCCAGTGCCACGTTGTGAGTTGGATAGTTGTGGAAA
GAGTCAAATGGCTCTCCTCAAGCGTATTCAACAAGGGGCTGAAGGATGCCCAGAAGGTACCCCATTGTAT
GGGATCTGATCTGGGGCCTCGGTGCACATGCTTTACATGTGTTTAGTCGAGGTTAAAAAACGTCTAGGCC
CCCCGAACCACGGGGACGTGGTTTTCCTTTGAAAAACACGATGATAAGCTTGATCACGCGTCTCGAGATC
ACCGGAGCTTACCATGACCGAGTACAAGCCCACGGTGCGCCTCGCCACCCGCGACGACGTCCCCAGGGCC
GTACGCACCCTCGCCGCCGCGTTCGCCGACTACCCCGCCACGCGCCACACCGTCGATCCGGACCGCCACA
TCGAGCGGGTCACCGAGCTGCAAGAACTCTTCCTCACGCGCGTCGGGCTCGACATCGGCAAGGTGTGGGT
CGCGGACGACGGCGCCGCGGTGGCGGTCTGGACCACGCCGGAGAGCGTCGAAGCGGGGGCGGTGTTCGCC
GAGATCGGCCCGCGCATGGCCGAGTTGAGCGGTTCCCGGCTGGCCGCGCAGCAACAGATGGAAGGCCTCC
TGGCGCCGCACCGGCCCAAGGAGCCCGCGTGGTTCCTGGCCACCGTCGGCGTCTCGCCCGACCACCAGGG
CAAGGGTCTGGGCAGCGCCGTCGTGCTCCCCGGAGTGGAGGCGGCCGAGCGCGCCGGGGTGCCCGCCTTC
CTGGAGACCTCCGCGCCCCGCAACCTCCCCTTCTACGAGCGGCTCGGCTTCACCGTCACCGCCGACGTCG
AGGTGCCCGAAGGACCGCGCACCTGGTGCATGACCCGCAAGCCCGGTGCCTGACGCCCGCCCCACGACCC
GCAGCGCCCGACCGAAAGGAGCGCACGACCCCATGCATCGATCAGTGGTCCAGGCTCTAGTTTTGACTCA
ACAATATCACCAGCTGAAGCCTATAGAGTACGAGCCATAGATAAAATAAAAGATTTTATTTAGTCTCCAG
AAAAAGGGGGGAATGAAAGACCCCACCTGTAGGTTTGGCAAGCTAGCTTAAGTAACGCCATTTTGCAAGG
CATGGAAAAATACATAACTGAGAATAGAGAAGTTCAGATCAAGGTCAGGAACAGATGGAACAGGGTCGAC
CCTAGAGAACCATCAGATGTTTCCAGGGTGCCCCAAGGACCTGAAATGACCCTGTGCCTTATTTGAACTA
ACCAATCAGTTCGCTTCTCGCTTCTGTTCGCGCGCTTCTGCTCCCCGAGCTCAATAAAAGAGCCCACAAC
CCCTCACTCGGGGCGCCAGTCCTCCGATTGACTGAGTCGCCCGGGTACCCGTGTATCCAATAAACCCTCT
TGCAGTTGCATCCGACTTGTGGTCTCGCTGTTCCTTGGGAGGGTCTCCTCTGAGTGATTGACTACCCGTC
AGCGGGGGTCTTTCATTTGGGGGCTCGTCCGGGATCGGGAGACCCCTGCCCAGGGACCACCGACCCACCA
CCGGGAGGTAAGCTGGCTGCCTCGCGCGTTTCGGTGATGACGGTGAAAACCTCTGACACATGCAGCTCCC
GGAGACGGTCACAGCTTGTCTGTAAGCGGATGCCGGGAGCAGACAAGCCCGTCAGGGCGCGTCAGCGGGT
GTTGGCGGGTGTCGGGGCGCAGCCATGACCCAGTCACGTAGCGATAGCGGAGTGTAGATCCGGCTGTGGA
ATGTGTGTCAGTTAGGGTGTGGAAAGTCCCCAGGCTCCCCAGCAGGCAGAAGTATGCAAAGCATGCATCT
CAATTAGTCAGCAACCAGGTGTGGAAAGTCCCCAGGCTCCCCAGCAGGCAGAAGTATGCAAAGCATGCAT
CTCAATTAGTCAGCAACCATAGTCCCGCCCCTAACTCCGCCCATCCCGCCCCTAACTCCGCCCAGTTCCG
CCCATTCTCCGCCCCATGGCTGACTAATTTTTTTTATTTATGCAGAGGCCGAGGCCGCCTCGGCCTCTGA
GCTATTCCAGAAGTAGTGAGGAGGCTTTTTTGGAGGCCTAGGCTTTTGCAAAAAGCTTACTGGCTTAACT
ATGCGGCATCAGAGCAGATTGTACTGAGAGTGCACCATATGCGGTGTGAAATACCGCACAGATGCGTAAG
GAGAAAATACCGCATCAGGCGCTCTTCCGCTTCCTCGCTCACTGACTCGCTGCGCTCGGTCGTTCGGCTG
CGGCGAGCGGTATCAGCTCACTCAAAGGCGGTAATACGGTTATCCACAGAATCAGGGGATAACGCAGGAA
AGAACATGTGAGCAAAAGGCCAGCAAAAGGCCAGGAACCGTAAAAAGGCCGCGTTGCTGGCGTTTTTCCA
TAGGCTCCGCCCCCCTGACGAGCATCACAAAAATCGACGCTCAAGTCAGAGGTGGCGAAACCCGACAGGA
CTATAAAGATACCAGGCGTTTCCCCCTGGAAGCTCCCTCGTGCGCTCTCCTGTTCCGACCCTGCCGCTTA
CCGGATACCTGTCCGCCTTTCTCCCTTCGGGAAGCGTGGCGCTTTCTCATAGCTCACGCTGTAGGTATCT
CAGTTCGGTGTAGGTCGTTCGCTCCAAGCTGGGCTGTGTGCACGAACCCCCCGTTCAGCCCGACCGCTGC
GCCTTATCCGGTAACTATCGTCTTGAGTCCAACCCGGTAAGACACGACTTATCGCCACTGGCAGCAGCCA
CTGGTAACAGGATTAGCAGAGCGAGGTATGTAGGCGGTGCTACAGAGTTCTTGAAGTGGTGGCCTAACTA
CGGCTACACTAGAAGGACAGTATTTGGTATCTGCGCTCTGCTGAAGCCAGTTACCTTCGGAAAAAGAGTT
GGTAGCTCTTGATCCGGCAAACAAACCACCGCTGGTAGCGGTGGTTTTTTTGTTTGCAAGCAGCAGATTA
CGCGCAGAAAAAAAGGATCTCAAGAAGATCCTTTGATCTTTTCTACGGGGTCTGACGCTCAGTGGAACGA
AAACTCACGTTAAGGGATTTTGGTCATGAGATTATCAAAAAGGATCTTCACCTAGATCCTTTTAAATTAA
AAATGAAGTTTTAAATCAATCTAAAGTATATATGAGTAAACTTGGTCTGACAGTTACCAATGCTTAATCA
GTGAGGCACCTATCTCAGCGATCTGTCTATTTCGTTCATCCATAGTTGCCTGACTCCCCGTCGTGTAGAT
AACTACGATACGGGAGGGCTTACCATCTGGCCCCAGTGCTGCAATGATACCGCGAGACCCACGCTCACCG
GCTCCAGATTTATCAGCAATAAACCAGCCAGCCGGAAGGGCCGAGCGCAGAAGTGGTCCTGCAACTTTAT
CCGCCTCCATCCAGTCTATTAATTGTTGCCGGGAAGCTAGAGTAAGTAGTTCGCCAGTTAATAGTTTGCG
CAACGTTGTTGCCATTGCTGCAGGCATCGTGGTGTCACGCTCGTCGTTTGGTATGGCTTCATTCAGCTCC
GGTTCCCAACGATCAAGGCGAGTTACATGATCCCCCATGTTGTGCAAAAAAGCGGTTAGCTCCTTCGGTC
CTCCGATCGTTGTCAGAAGTAAGTTGGCCGCAGTGTTATCACTCATGGTTATGGCAGCACTGCATAATTC
TCTTACTGTCATGCCATCCGTAAGATGCTTTTCTGTGACTGGTGAGTACTCAACCAAGTCATTCTGAGAA
TAGTGTATGCGGCGACCGAGTTGCTCTTGCCCGGCGTCAACACGGGATAATACCGCGCCACATAGCAGAA
CTTTAAAAGTGCTCATCATTGGAAAACGTTCTTCGGGGCGAAAACTCTCAAGGATCTTACCGCTGTTGAG
ATCCAGTTCGATGTAACCCACTCGTGCACCCAACTGATCTTCAGCATCTTTTACTTTCACCAGCGTTTCT
GGGTGAGCAAAAACAGGAAGGCAAAATGCCGCAAAAAAGGGAATAAGGGCGACACGGAAATGTTGAATAC
TCATACTCTTCCTTTTTCAATATTATTGAAGCATTTATCAGGGTTATTGTCTCATGAGCGGATACATATT
TGAATGTATTTAGAAAAATAAACAAATAGGGGTTCCGCGCACATTTCCCCGAAAAGTGCCACCTGACGTC
TAAGAAACCATTATTATCATGACATTAACCTATAAAAATAGGCGTATCACGAGGCCCTTTCGTCTTCAAG
AATTAGCTTGGCCATTGCATACGTTGTATCCATATCATAATATGTACATTTATATTGGCTCATGTCCAAC
ATTACCGCCATGTTGACATTGATTATTGACTAGTTATTAATAGTAATCAATTACGGGGTCATTAGTTCAT
AGCCCATATATGGAGT
Features (pLannotate 1.2.2; 22 found; start..end, strand, type, name):
    310..513     +  promoter       CMV promoter: human cytomegalovirus (CMV) immediate early promoter
    514..689     +  LTR            5' LTR (truncated): truncated long terminal repeat from Moloney murine sarcoma virus
    811..1085    +  misc_feature   MESV Ψ (fragment): packaging signal of murine embryonic stem cell virus
   1152..1568    +  CDS            gag (truncated): truncated Moloney murine leukemia virus (MMLV) gag gene lacking the start codon
   1605..1908    +  enhancer       CMV enhancer: human cytomegalovirus immediate early enhancer
   1981..1998    -  promoter       CMV promoter (fragment): human cytomegalovirus (CMV) immediate early promoter
   2061..2112    +  promoter       CMVd2 promoter: truncated human cytomegalovirus (CMV) immediate early promoter that yields moderately reduced expression relative to the full-length promoter
   2267..2308    +  CDS            V5 tag: epitope tag from simian virus 5
   2318..2971    +  CDS            mKO2: mKO2 is a basic (constitutively fluorescent) orange fluorescent protein published in 2008, derived from Verrillofungia concinna. It has moderate acid sensitivity.
   3026..4003    +  CDS            ELAVL1: ELAV1_HUMAN - Also known as HUR. Experimental evidence at protein level: Swiss-Prot protein existence level 1. RNA-binding protein that binds to the 3'-UTR region of mRNAs and increases their stability (PubMed:14517288, PubMed:18285462, PubMed:31358969). Involved in embryonic stem cells (ESCs) differentiation: preferentially binds mRNAs that are not methylated by N6-methyladenosine (m6A), stabilizing them, promoting ESCs differentiation (By similarity). Binds to poly-U elements and AU-rich elements (AREs) in the 3'-UTR of target mRNAs (PubMed:8626503, PubMed:17632515, PubMed:18285462, PubMed:2
   4025..4597    +  misc_feature   IRES: internal ribosome entry site (IRES) of the encephalomyocarditis virus (EMCV)
   4634..5233    +  CDS            PuroR: puromycin N-acetyltransferase; pac from Streptomyces alboniger; confers resistance to puromycin
   5291..5360    +  CDS            env (fragment): murine leukemia virus gPr80 envelope polyprotein precursor; env; proteolytically cleaved into gp70SU and p15TM subunits
   5402..5827    +  LTR            3' LTR (ΔU3): self-inactivating 3' long terminal repeat (LTR) from Moloney murine leukemia virus
   5896..5936    +  CDS            rop (fragment): Rop protein, which maintains plasmids at low copy number; rop
   6038..6076    +  misc_feature   bom (fragment): basis of mobility region from pBR322
   6093..6422    +  promoter       SV40 promoter: SV40 enhancer and early promoter
   6428..6529    +  misc_feature   bom (fragment): basis of mobility region from pBR322
   6715..7303    -  rep_origin     ori: high-copy-number ColE1/pMB1/pBR322/pUC origin of replication
   7474..8334    -  CDS            AmpR: β-lactamase; bla; confers resistance to ampicillin, carbenicillin, and related antibiotics
   8335..8439    -  promoter       AmpR promoter: bla
   8625..309     +  enhancer       CMV enhancer (across the origin): human cytomegalovirus immediate early enhancer
