>Addgene plasmid #110387 | pQC V5 mKO2 HuR.wt IRES Puro | addgene full sequence | sequence record 213705 | Addgene NGS Result
GACATTGATTATTGACTAGTTATTAATAGTAATCAATTACGGGGTCATTAGTTCATAGCCCATATATGGA
GTTCCGCGTTACATAACTTACGGTAAATGGCCCGCCTGGCTGACCGCCCAACGACCCCCGCCCATTGACG
TCAATAATGACGTATGTTCCCATAGTAACGCCAATAGGGACTTTCCATTGACGTCAATGGGTGGAGTATT
TACGGTAAACTGCCCACTTGGCAGTACATCAAGTGTATCATATGCCAAGTACGCCCCCTATTGACGTCAA
TGACGGTAAATGGCCCGCCTGGCATTATGCCCAGTACATGACCTTATGGGACTTTCCTACTTGGCAGTAC
ATCTACGTATTAGTCATCGCTATTACCATGGTGATGCGGTTTTGGCAGTACATCAATGGGCGTGGATAGC
GGTTTGACTCACGGGGATTTCCAAGTCTCCACCCCATTGACGTCAATGGGAGTTTGTTTTGGCACCAAAA
TCAACGGGACTTTCCAAAATGTCGTAACAACTCCGCCCCATTGACGCAAATGGGCGGTAGGCGTGTACGG
TGGGAGGTCTATATAAGCAGAGCTCAATAAAAGAGCCCACAACCCCTCACTCGGCGCGCCAGTCTTCCGA
TAGACTGCGTCGCCCGGGTACCCGTATTCCCAATAAAGCCTCTTGCTGTTTGCATCCGAATCGTGGTCTC
GCTGTTCCTTGGGAGGGTCTCCTCTGAGTGATTGACTACCCACGACGGGGGTCTTTCATTTGGGGGCTCG
TCCGGGATTTGGAGACCCCTGCCCAGGGACCACCGACCCACCACCGGGAGGTAAGCTGGCCAGCAACTTA
TCTGTGTCTGTCCGATTGTCTAGTGTCTATGTTTGATGTTATGCGCCTGCGTCTGTACTAGTTAGCTAAC
TAGCTCTGTATCTGGCGGACCCGTGGTGGAACTGACGAGTTCTGAACACCCGGCCGCAACCCTGGGAGAC
GTCCCAGGGACTTTGGGGGCCGTTTTTGTGGCCCGACCTGAGGAAGGGAGTCGATGTGGAATCCGACCCC
GTCAGGATATGTGGTTCTGGTAGGAGACGAGAACCTAAAACAGTTCCCGCCTCCGTCTGAATTTTTGCTT
TCGGTTTGGAACCGAAGCCGCGCGTCTTGTCTGCTGCAGCGCTGCAGCATCGTTCTGTGTTGTCTCTGTC
TGACTGTGTTTCTGTATTTGTCTGAAAATTAGGGCCAGACTGTTACCACTCCCTTAAGTTTGACCTTAGG
TCACTGGAAAGATGTCGAGCGGATCGCTCACAACCAGTCGGTAGATGTCAAGAAGAGACGTTGGGTTACC
TTCTGCTCTGCAGAATGGCCAACCTTTAACGTCGGATGGCCGCGAGACGGCACCTTTAACCGAGACCTCA
TCACCCAGGTTAAGATCAAGGTCTTTTCACCTGGCCCGCATGGACACCCAGACCAGGTCCCCTACATCGT
GACCTGGGAAGCCTTGGCTTTTGACCCCCCTCCCTGGGTCAAGCCCTTTGTACACCCTAAGCCTCCGCCT
CCTCTTCCTCCATCCGCCCCGTCTCTCCCCCTTGAACCTCCTCGTTCGACCCCGCCTCGATCCTCCCTTT
ATCCAGCCCTCACTCCTTCTCTAGGCGCCGGAATTGAAGATCTGGGGGATCGATCCTCTAGAGTCCGTTA
CATAACTTACGGTAAATGGCCCGCCTGGCTGACCGCCCAACGACCCCCGCCCATTGACGTCAATAATGAC
GTATGTTCCCATAGTAACGCCAATAGGGACTTTCCATTGACGTCAATGGGTGGAGTATTTACGGTAAACT
GCCCACTTGGCAGTACATCAAGTGTATCATATGCCAAGTACGCCCCCTATTGACGTCAATGACGGTAAAT
GGCCCGCCTGGCATTATGCCCAGTACATGACCTTATGGGACTTTCCTACTTGGCAGTACATCTACGTATT
AGTCATCGCTATTACCATGGTGATGCGGTTTTGGCAGTACATCAATGGGCGTGGATAGCGGTTTGACTCA
CGGGGATTTCCAAGTCTCCACCCCATTGACGTCAATGGGAGTTTGTTTTGGCACCAAAATCAACGGGACT
TTCCAAAATGTCGTAACAACTCCGCCCCATTGACGCAAATGGGCGGTAGGCGTGTACGGTGGGAGGTCTA
TATAAGCAGAGCTCGTTTAGTGAACCGTCAGATCGCCTGGAGACGCCATCCACGCTGTTTTGACCTCCAT
AGAAGACACCGGGACCGATCCAGCCTCCGCGGCCGGGAACGGTGCATTGGAACGGACCTGCAGGAATTGA
TCCGCGGCCGCACCGGGGATCACCATGGGTAAGCCTATCCCTAACCCTCTCCTCGGTCTCGATTCTACGG
GATCTACCATGGTGAGCGTGATCAAGCCCGAGATGAAGATGAGGTACTACATGGACGGCTCCGTCAATGG
GCATGAGTTCACAATCGAGGGTGAGGGCACAGGCAGACCTTACGAGGGACATCAGGAGATGACACTGCGC
GTCACAATGGCCGAGGGCGGGCCAATGCCTTTCGCCTTCGACCTGGTGTCCCACGTGTTCTGTTACGGCC
ACAGAGTTTTTACCAAGTACCCAGAAGAGATCCCAGACTATTTCAAGCAGGCCTTTCCTGAGGGCCTGTC
CTGGGAGAGGTCCCTGGAGTTCGAGGACGGCGGCTCCGCCTCCGTGAGCGCCCACATCAGCCTGAGGGGC
AACACCTTCTACCACAAGTCCAAGTTCACCGGCGTGAACTTCCCCGCCGACGGCCCCATCATGCAGAACC
AGAGCGTGGACTGGGAGCCCTCCACCGAGAAGATCACCGCCAGCGACGGCGTGCTGAAGGGCGACGTGAC
CATGTACCTGAAGCTGGAGGGCGGCGGCAACCACAAGTGCCAGATGAAGACCACCTACAAGGCCGCCAAG
GAGATCCTGGAGATGCCCGGCGACCACTACATCGGCCACAGGCTGGTGAGGAAGACCGAGGGCAACATCA
CCGAGCAGGTGGAGGACGCCGTGGCCCACTCCGGTGGCGGAGGCTCGGGCGGAGGTGGGTCGGGATCCGG
TTCTAGAGCCACCGGTATGTCTAATGGTTATGAAGACCACATGGCCGAAGACTGCAGGGGTGACATCGGG
AGAACGAATTTGATCGTCAACTACCTCCCTCAGAACATGACCCAGGATGAGTTACGAAGCCTGTTCAGCA
GCATTGGTGAAGTTGAATCTGCAAAACTTATTCGGGATAAAGTAGCAGGACACAGCTTGGGCTATGGCTT
TGTGAACTACGTGACCGCGAAGGATGCAGAGAGAGCGATCAACACGCTGAACGGCTTGAGGCTCCAGTCA
AAAACCATTAAGGTGTCGTATGCTCGCCCGAGCTCAGAGGTGATCAAAGACGCCAACTTGTACATCAGCG
GGCTCCCGCGGACCATGACCCAGAAGGACGTAGAAGACATGTTCTCTCGGTTTGGGCGGATCATCAACTC
GCGGGTCCTCGTGGATCAGACTACAGGTTTGTCCAGAGGGGTTGCGTTTATCCGGTTTGACAAACGGTCG
GAGGCAGAAGAGGCAATTACCAGTTTCAATGGTCATAAACCCCCAGGTTCCTCTGAGCCCATCACAGTGA
AGTTTGCAGCCAACCCCAACCAGAACAAAAACGTGGCACTCCTCTCGCAGCTGTACCACTCGCCAGCGCG
ACGGTTCGGAGGCCCCGTTCACCACCAGGCGCAGAGATTCAGGTTCTCCCCCATGGGCGTCGATCACATG
AGCGGGCTCTCTGGCGTCAACGTGCCAGGAAACGCCTCCTCCGGCTGGTGCATTTTCATCTACAACCTGG
GGCAGGATGCCGACGAGGGGATCCTCTGGCAGATGTTTGGGCCGTTTGGTGCCGTCACCAATGTGAAAGT
GATCCGCGACTTCAACACCAACAAGTGCAAAGGGTTTGGCTTTGTGACCATGACAAACTATGAAGAAGCC
GCGATGGCCATAGCCAGCCTGAACGGCTACCGCCTGGGGGACAAAATCTTACAGGTTTCCTTCAAAACCA
ACAAGTCCCACAAATAAGAATTCTGATTAATTCCGCCCCCCTCCCTCCCCCCCCCCTAACGTTACTGGCC
GAAGCCGCTTGGAATAAGGCCGGTGTGCGTTTGTCTATATGTTATTTTCCACCATATTGCCGTCTTTTGG
CAATGTGAGGGCCCGGAAACCTGGCCCTGTCTTCTTGACGAGCATTCCTAGGGGTCTTTCCCCTCTCGCC
AAAGGAATGCAAGGTCTGTTGAATGTCGTGAAGGAAGCAGTTCCTCTGGAAGCTTCTTGAAGACAAACAA
CGTCTGTAGCGACCCTTTGCAGGCAGCGGAACCCCCCACCTGGCGACAGGTGCCTCTGCGGCCAAAAGCC
ACGTGTATAAGATACACCTGCAAAGGCGGCACAACCCCAGTGCCACGTTGTGAGTTGGATAGTTGTGGAA
AGAGTCAAATGGCTCTCCTCAAGCGTATTCAACAAGGGGCTGAAGGATGCCCAGAAGGTACCCCATTGTA
TGGGATCTGATCTGGGGCCTCGGTGCACATGCTTTACATGTGTTTAGTCGAGGTTAAAAAAACGTCTAGG
CCCCCCGAACCACGGGGACGTGGTTTTCCTTTGAAAAACACGATGATAAGCTTGATCACGCGTCTCGAGA
TGATCCACCGGAGCTTACCATGACCGAGTACAAGCCCACGGTGCGCCTCGCCACCCGCGACGACGTCCCC
AGGGCCGTACGCACCCTCGCCGCCGCGTTCGCCGACTACCCCGCCACGCGCCACACCGTCGATCCGGACC
GCCACATCGAGCGGGTCACCGAGCTGCAAGAACTCTTCCTCACGCGCGTCGGGCTCGACATCGGCAAGGT
GTGGGTCGCGGACGACGGCGCCGCGGTGGCGGTCTGGACCACGCCGGAGAGCGTCGAAGCGGGGGCGGTG
TTCGCCGAGATCGGCCCGCGCATGGCCGAGTTGAGCGGTTCCCGGCTGGCCGCGCAGCAACAGATGGAAG
GCCTCCTGGCGCCGCACCGGCCCAAGGAGCCCGCGTGGTTCCTGGCCACCGTCGGCGTCTCGCCCGACCA
CCAGGGCAAGGGTCTGGGCAGCGCCGTCGTGCTCCCCGGAGTGGAGGCGGCCGAGCGCGCCGGGGTGCCC
GCCTTCCTGGAGACCTCCGCGCCCCGCAACCTCCCCTTCTACGAGCGGCTCGGCTTCACCGTCACCGCCG
ACGTCGAGGTGCCCGAAGGACCGCGCACCTGGTGCATGACCCGCAAGCCCGGTGCCTGACGCCCGCCCCA
CGACCCGCAGCGCCCGACCGAAAGGAGCGCACGACCCCATGCATCGATCAGTGGTCCAGGCTCTAGTTTT
GACTCAACAATATCACCAGCTGAAGCCTATAGAGTACGAGCCATAGATAAAATAAAAGATTTTATTTAGT
CTCCAGAAAAAGGGGGGAATGAAAGACCCCACCTGTAGGTTTGGCAAGCTAGCTTAAGTAACGCCATTTT
GCAAGGCATGGAAAAATACATAACTGAGAATAGAGAAGTTCAGATCAAGGTCAGGAACAGATGGAACAGG
GTCGACCCTAGAGAACCATCAGATGTTTCCAGGGTGCCCCAAGGACCTGAAATGACCCTGTGCCTTATTT
GAACTAACCAATCAGTTCGCTTCTCGCTTCTGTTCGCGCGCTTCTGCTCCCCGAGCTCAATAAAAGAGCC
CACAACCCCTCACTCGGGGCGCCAGTCCTCCGATTGACTGAGTCGCCCGGGTACCCGTGTATCCAATAAA
CCCTCTTGCAGTTGCATCCGACTTGTGGTCTCGCTGTTCCTTGGGAGGGTCTCCTCTGAGTGATTGACTA
CCCGTCAGCGGGGGTCTTTCATTTGGGGGCTCGTCCGGGATCGGGAGACCCCTGCCCAGGGACCACCGAC
CCACCACCGGGAGGTAAGCTGGCTGCCTCGCGCGTTTCGGTGATGACGGTGAAAACCTCTGACACATGCA
GCTCCCGGAGACGGTCACAGCTTGTCTGTAAGCGGATGCCGGGAGCAGACAAGCCCGTCAGGGCGCGTCA
GCGGGTGTTGGCGGGTGTCGGGGCGCAGCCATGACCCAGTCACGTAGCGATAGCGGAGTGTAGATCCGGC
TGTGGAATGTGTGTCAGTTAGGGTGTGGAAAGTCCCCAGGCTCCCCAGCAGGCAGAAGTATGCAAAGCAT
GCATCTCAATTAGTCAGCAACCAGGTGTGGAAAGTCCCCAGGCTCCCCAGCAGGCAGAAGTATGCAAAGC
ATGCATCTCAATTAGTCAGCAACCATAGTCCCGCCCCTAACTCCGCCCATCCCGCCCCTAACTCCGCCCA
GTTCCGCCCATTCTCCGCCCCATGGCTGACTAATTTTTTTTATTTATGCAGAGGCCGAGGCCGCCTCGGC
CTCTGAGCTATTCCAGAAGTAGTGAGGAGGCTTTTTTGGAGGCCTAGGCTTTTGCAAAAAGCTTACTGGC
TTAACTATGCGGCATCAGAGCAGATTGTACTGAGAGTGCACCATATGCGGTGTGAAATACCGCACAGATG
CGTAAGGAGAAAATACCGCATCAGGCGCTCTTCCGCTTCCTCGCTCACTGACTCGCTGCGCTCGGTCGTT
CGGCTGCGGCGAGCGGTATCAGCTCACTCAAAGGCGGTAATACGGTTATCCACAGAATCAGGGGATAACG
CAGGAAAGAACATGTGAGCAAAAGGCCAGCAAAAGGCCAGGAACCGTAAAAAGGCCGCGTTGCTGGCGTT
TTTCCATAGGCTCCGCCCCCCTGACGAGCATCACAAAAATCGACGCTCAAGTCAGAGGTGGCGAAACCCG
ACAGGACTATAAAGATACCAGGCGTTTCCCCCTGGAAGCTCCCTCGTGCGCTCTCCTGTTCCGACCCTGC
CGCTTACCGGATACCTGTCCGCCTTTCTCCCTTCGGGAAGCGTGGCGCTTTCTCATAGCTCACGCTGTAG
GTATCTCAGTTCGGTGTAGGTCGTTCGCTCCAAGCTGGGCTGTGTGCACGAACCCCCCGTTCAGCCCGAC
CGCTGCGCCTTATCCGGTAACTATCGTCTTGAGTCCAACCCGGTAAGACACGACTTATCGCCACTGGCAG
CAGCCACTGGTAACAGGATTAGCAGAGCGAGGTATGTAGGCGGTGCTACAGAGTTCTTGAAGTGGTGGCC
TAACTACGGCTACACTAGAAGGACAGTATTTGGTATCTGCGCTCTGCTGAAGCCAGTTACCTTCGGAAAA
AGAGTTGGTAGCTCTTGATCCGGCAAACAAACCACCGCTGGTAGCGGTGGTTTTTTTGTTTGCAAGCAGC
AGATTACGCGCAGAAAAAAAGGATCTCAAGAAGATCCTTTGATCTTTTCTACGGGGTCTGACGCTCAGTG
GAACGAAAACTCACGTTAAGGGATTTTGGTCATGAGATTATCAAAAAGGATCTTCACCTAGATCCTTTTA
AATTAAAAATGAAGTTTTAAATCAATCTAAAGTATATATGAGTAAACTTGGTCTGACAGTTACCAATGCT
TAATCAGTGAGGCACCTATCTCAGCGATCTGTCTATTTCGTTCATCCATAGTTGCCTGACTCCCCGTCGT
GTAGATAACTACGATACGGGAGGGCTTACCATCTGGCCCCAGTGCTGCAATGATACCGCGAGACCCACGC
TCACCGGCTCCAGATTTATCAGCAATAAACCAGCCAGCCGGAAGGGCCGAGCGCAGAAGTGGTCCTGCAA
CTTTATCCGCCTCCATCCAGTCTATTAATTGTTGCCGGGAAGCTAGAGTAAGTAGTTCGCCAGTTAATAG
TTTGCGCAACGTTGTTGCCATTGCTGCAGGCATCGTGGTGTCACGCTCGTCGTTTGGTATGGCTTCATTC
AGCTCCGGTTCCCAACGATCAAGGCGAGTTACATGATCCCCCATGTTGTGCAAAAAAGCGGTTAGCTCCT
TCGGTCCTCCGATCGTTGTCAGAAGTAAGTTGGCCGCAGTGTTATCACTCATGGTTATGGCAGCACTGCA
TAATTCTCTTACTGTCATGCCATCCGTAAGATGCTTTTCTGTGACTGGTGAGTACTCAACCAAGTCATTC
TGAGAATAGTGTATGCGGCGACCGAGTTGCTCTTGCCCGGCGTCAACACGGGATAATACCGCGCCACATA
GCAGAACTTTAAAAGTGCTCATCATTGGAAAACGTTCTTCGGGGCGAAAACTCTCAAGGATCTTACCGCT
GTTGAGATCCAGTTCGATGTAACCCACTCGTGCACCCAACTGATCTTCAGCATCTTTTACTTTCACCAGC
GTTTCTGGGTGAGCAAAAACAGGAAGGCAAAATGCCGCAAAAAAGGGAATAAGGGCGACACGGAAATGTT
GAATACTCATACTCTTCCTTTTTCAATATTATTGAAGCATTTATCAGGGTTATTGTCTCATGAGCGGATA
CATATTTGAATGTATTTAGAAAAATAAACAAATAGGGGTTCCGCGCACATTTCCCCGAAAAGTGCCACCT
GACGTCTAAGAAACCATTATTATCATGACATTAACCTATAAAAATAGGCGTATCACGAGGCCCTTTCGTC
TTCAAGAATTAGCTTGGCCATTGCATACGTTGTATCCATATCATAATATGTACATTTATATTGGCTCATG
TCCAACATTACCGCCATGTT
Features (pLannotate 1.2.2; 21 found; start..end, strand, type, name):
      1..380     +  enhancer       CMV enhancer: human cytomegalovirus immediate early enhancer
    381..584     +  promoter       CMV promoter: human cytomegalovirus (CMV) immediate early promoter
    585..760     +  LTR            5' LTR (truncated): truncated long terminal repeat from Moloney murine sarcoma virus
    882..1156    +  misc_feature   MESV Ψ (fragment): packaging signal of murine embryonic stem cell virus
   1223..1639    +  CDS            gag (truncated): truncated Moloney murine leukemia virus (MMLV) gag gene lacking the start codon
   1676..1979    +  enhancer       CMV enhancer: human cytomegalovirus immediate early enhancer
   1980..2183    +  promoter       CMV promoter: human cytomegalovirus (CMV) immediate early promoter
   2338..2379    +  CDS            V5 tag: epitope tag from simian virus 5
   2389..3042    +  CDS            mKO2: mKO2 is a basic (constitutively fluorescent) orange fluorescent protein published in 2008, derived from Verrillofungia concinna. It has moderate acid sensitivity.
   3097..4074    +  CDS            ELAVL1: ELAV1_HUMAN - Also known as HUR. Experimental evidence at protein level: Swiss-Prot protein existence level 1. RNA-binding protein that binds to the 3'-UTR region of mRNAs and increases their stability (PubMed:14517288, PubMed:18285462, PubMed:31358969). Involved in embryonic stem cells (ESCs) differentiation: preferentially binds mRNAs that are not methylated by N6-methyladenosine (m6A), stabilizing them, promoting ESCs differentiation (By similarity). Binds to poly-U elements and AU-rich elements (AREs) in the 3'-UTR of target mRNAs (PubMed:8626503, PubMed:17632515, PubMed:18285462, PubMed:2
   4207..4669    +  misc_feature   IRES: internal ribosome entry site (IRES) of the encephalomyocarditis virus (EMCV)
   4710..5309    +  CDS            PuroR: puromycin N-acetyltransferase; pac from Streptomyces alboniger; confers resistance to puromycin
   5367..5436    +  CDS            env (fragment): murine leukemia virus gPr80 envelope polyprotein precursor; env; proteolytically cleaved into gp70SU and p15TM subunits
   5478..5903    +  LTR            3' LTR (ΔU3): self-inactivating 3' long terminal repeat (LTR) from Moloney murine leukemia virus
   5972..6012    +  CDS            rop (fragment): Rop protein, which maintains plasmids at low copy number; rop
   6114..6152    +  misc_feature   bom (fragment): basis of mobility region from pBR322
   6169..6498    +  promoter       SV40 promoter: SV40 enhancer and early promoter
   6504..6605    +  misc_feature   bom (fragment): basis of mobility region from pBR322
   6791..7379    -  rep_origin     ori: high-copy-number ColE1/pMB1/pBR322/pUC origin of replication
   7550..8410    -  CDS            AmpR: β-lactamase; bla; confers resistance to ampicillin, carbenicillin, and related antibiotics
   8411..8515    -  promoter       AmpR promoter: bla
