[The description below was written by a language model from this plasmid's Addgene catalogue record and pLannotate feature annotations shown in this document.]
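Description:
pQC V5 mKO2 HuR.wt IRES Puro is a γ-retroviral transfer vector of about 8.7 kb, built on the pQC V5 mKO2 MCS IRES Puro backbone, for stable expression of tagged wild-type human HuR (ELAVL1) in mammalian cells. It is propagated in E. coli as a high-copy plasmid through a ColE1/pUC-type origin with ampicillin resistance (AmpR). The viral genome is transcribed in packaging cells from a hybrid 5′ end in which a CMV enhancer/promoter is fused to a truncated 5′ LTR, followed by a Ψ packaging signal and a truncated, start-codon-less gag segment that supports encapsidation. The 3′ LTR carries a ΔU3 deletion, so the integrated provirus is self-inactivating and expression depends on the internal promoter. Packaging functions are not on the plasmid; the depositor comments point to separate gag/pol and VSV-G envelope helper plasmids.

The payload is a single bicistronic unit driven by an internal CMV enhancer/promoter. The first cistron encodes an N-terminal V5 epitope tag, then the orange fluorescent protein mKO2, then the ELAVL1 coding sequence, which was cloned between AgeI and EcoRI sites. HuR is an RNA-binding protein that recognises AU-rich and poly-U elements in 3′ UTRs and stabilises target mRNAs. An EMCV IRES downstream allows translation of puromycin N-acetyltransferase from the same transcript, linking drug resistance to expression of the fusion. An SV40 promoter annotated in the plasmid backbone outside the LTRs has no assigned downstream gene in the record. The two sequence records, depositor and NGS, show the same architecture and differ by only a few bases in length and in how the internal CMV promoter and IRES are annotated. The construct suits making puromycin-selected cell lines in which HuR can be followed by fluorescence or detected through V5.
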