Addgene plasmid #110387: pQC V5 mKO2 HuR.wt IRES Puro
Purpose: γ-Retroviral transfer vector for expressing HuR (wild type), V5 and mKO2 tags, IRES-driven Puromycin selection.
Depositing lab: Sandra Martha Gomes Dias. Depositing organization: Centro Nacional de Pesquisa em Energia e Materiais (CNPEM).
Backbone
  Vector backbone: pQC V5 mKO2 MCS IRES Puro
  Backbone manufacturer: #110341
  Backbone size w/o insert (bp): 7757
  Total vector size (bp): 8696
  Vector type: Mammalian Expression, Retroviral
  Selectable markers: Puromycin
Growth in bacteria
  Bacterial resistance: Ampicillin, 100 μg/mL
  Growth temperature: 37°C
  Growth strain: NEB Stable
  Copy number: High Copy
Gene/Insert
  Gene/Insert name: ELAV like RNA binding protein 1 (alt names: ELAVL1; HuR)
  Species: H. sapiens (human)
  Insert size (bp): 981
  GenBank ID: 1994 NM_001419
  Entrez Gene: ELAVL1 (a.k.a. ELAV1, HUR, Hua, MelG)
  Promoter: CMV
  Tag / fusion protein: V5 (N terminal on backbone); mKO2 (N terminal on backbone)
  Cloning method: Restriction Enzyme; 5′ cloning site AgeI (not destroyed); 3′ cloning site EcoRI (not destroyed)
  Sequencing primers: 5′ pQC Seq Fow 5'-ACGCCATCCACGCTGTTTTGACCT-3'; 3′ pQC Seq Rev 5'-AAGCGGCTTCGGCCAGTAACGTTA-3'
Terms and licenses: Academic/Nonprofit Terms; Industry Terms: Not Available to Industry
Depositor comments: pQC-based γ-Retroviral transfer vector for V5-mKO2-HuR.wt expression. IRES-driven Puromycin selection. Weinberg Lab recommends using pUMVC (Addgene #8449) and VSV-G (#8454) for packaging.
How to cite: pQC V5 mKO2 HuR.wt IRES Puro was a gift from Sandra Martha Gomes Dias (Addgene plasmid # 110387 ; http://n2t.net/addgene:110387 ; RRID:Addgene_110387)
